>Addgene plasmid #182898 | TH mAb_BCN53.1.1D10_HC_Rat IgG2a | addgene full sequence | sequence record 360570 | Addgene NGS Result
TAAGCTACAACAAGGCAAGGCTTGACCGACAATTGCATGAAGAATCTGCTTAGGGTTAGGCGTTTTGCGC
TGCTTCGCGATGTACGGGCCAGATATACGCGTTGACATTGATTATTGACTAGTTATTAATAGTAATCAAT
TACGGGGTCATTAGTTCATAGCCCATATATGGAGTTCCGCGTTACATAACTTACGGTAAATGGCCCGCCT
GGCTGACCGCCCAACGACCCCCGCCCATTGACGTCAATAATGACGTATGTTCCCATAGTAACGCCAATAG
GGACTTTCCATTGACGTCAATGGGTGGAGTATTTACGGTAAACTGCCCACTTGGCAGTACATCAAGTGTA
TCATATGCCAAGTACGCCCCCTATTGACGTCAATGACGGTAAATGGCCCGCCTGGCATTATGCCCAGTAC
ATGACCTTATGGGACTTTCCTACTTGGCAGTACATCTACGTATTAGTCATCGCTATTACCATGGTGATGC
GGTTTTGGCAGTACATCAATGGGCGTGGATAGCGGTTTGACTCACGGGGATTTCCAAGTCTCCACCCCAT
TGACGTCAATGGGAGTTTGTTTTGGCACCAAAATCAACGGGACTTTCCAAAATGTCGTAACAACTCCGCC
CCATTGACGCAAATGGGCGGTAGGCGTGTACGGTGGGAGGTCTATATAAGCAGAGCTCGTTTAGTGAACC
GTCAGATCGCCTGGAGACGCCATCCACGCTGTTTTGACCTCCATAGAAGACACCGGGACCGATCCAGCCT
CCGGACTCTAGAGAATTCGCCACCATGGAATGTAACTGGATACTTCCTTTTATTCTGTCAGTAACTTCAG
GTGTCTACTCACAGGTTCAGCTCCAGCAGTCTGGGGCTGAACTGGCAAGACCTGGGGCTTCAGTGAAGTT
GTCCTGCAAGGCTTCTGGCTACACCTTTACTAACTACTGGATGCAGTGGGTAAAACAGAGGCCTGGACAG
GGTCTGGAATGTATTGGGGCTATTTATCCTGGAGATGGTGATACTAGGTACACTCAGAAGTTCAAGGGCA
AGGCCACATTGACTGCAGATAAATCCTCCAGCACAGCCTACATGCAACTCAGCAGCTTGGCATCTGAGGA
CTCTGCGGTCTATTACTGTGCACCGGGAGAGGGGTTTGCTTACTGGGGCCAAGGGACTCTGGTCACTGTC
TCTGCAGCAGAGACCACAGCACCATCCGTGTACCCACTGGCACCTGGAACCGCCCTGAAGAGCAACTCCA
TGGTGACACTGGGCTGCCTGGTGAAGGGCTATTTCCCAGAGCCCGTGACCGTGACATGGAACAGCGGCGC
CCTGAGCTCCGGAGTGCACACCTTTCCTGCCGTGCTGCAGAGCGGCCTGTACACCCTGACATCTAGCGTG
ACCGTGCCTTCCTCTACATGGAGCTCCCAGGCAGTGACCTGCAACGTGGCACACCCAGCCTCTAGCACAA
AGGTGGACAAGAAGATCGTGCCTAGGGAGTGTAATCCATGCGGATGTACCGGATCCGAGGTGTCCAGCGT
GTTCATCTTTCCCCCTAAGACCAAGGATGTGCTGACCATCACACTGACCCCCAAGGTGACATGCGTGGTG
GTGGACATCAGCCAGAACGATCCTGAGGTGCGCTTCTCCTGGTTTATCGACGATGTGGAGGTGCACACAG
CACAGACCCACGCACCAGAGAAGCAGTCTAATAGCACCCTGCGGTCCGTGTCTGAGCTGCCCATCGTGCA
CAGAGACTGGCTGAACGGCAAGACATTCAAGTGCAAAGTGAATAGCGGCGCCTTTCCTGCCCCAATCGAG
AAGAGCATCTCCAAGCCAGAGGGAACCCCAAGGGGACCACAGGTGTACACAATGGCCCCACCCAAGGAGG
AGATGACCCAGTCTCAGGTGAGCATCACATGTATGGTGAAGGGCTTCTACCCTCCAGATATCTATACCGA
GTGGAAGATGAACGGCCAGCCTCAGGAGAACTATAAGAATACACCCCCTACCATGGACACAGATGGCTCC
TACTTCCTGTATTCTAAGCTGAACGTGAAGAAGGAGACCTGGCAGCAGGGCAATACCTTCACCTGCAGCG
TGCTGCACGAGGGCCTGCACAATCACCACACAGAGAAGTCTCTGAGCCACTCCCCCGGCAAGTGAAAGCT
TACCGGTTAGTAATGAGTTTGATATCTCGACAATCAACCTCTGGATTACAAAATTTGTGAAAGATTGACT
GGTATTCTTAACTATGTTGCTCCTTTTACGCTATGTGGATACGCTGCTTTAATGCCTTTGTATCATGCTA
TTGCTTCCCGTATGGCTTTCATTTTCTCCTCCTTGTATAAATCCTGGTTGCTGTCTCTTTATGAGGAGTT
GTGGCCCGTTGTCAGGCAACGTGGCGTGGTGTGCACTGTGTTTGCTGACGCAACCCCCACTGGTTGGGGC
ATTGCCACCACCTGTCAGCTCCTTTCCGGGACTTTCGCTTTCCCCCTCCCTATTGCCACGGCGGAACTCA
TCGCCGCCTGCCTTGCCCGCTGCTGGACAGGGGCTCGGCTGTTGGGCACTGACAATTCCGTGGTGTTGTC
GGGGAAGCTGACGTCCTTTCCATGGCTGCTCGCCTGTGTTGCCACCTGGATTCTGCGCGGGACGTCCTTC
TGCTACGTCCCTTCGGCCCTCAATCCAGCGGACCTTCCTTCCCGCGGCCTGCTGCCGGCTCTGCGGCCTC
TTCCGCGTCTTCGCCTTCGCCCTCAGACGAGTCGGATCTCCCTTTGGGCCGCCTCCCCGCCTGGAAACGG
GGGAGGCTAACTGAAACACGGAAGGAGACAATACCGGAAGGAACCCGCGCTATGACGGCAATAAAAAGAC
AGAATAAAACGCACGGGTGTTGGGTCGTTTGTTCATAAACGCGGGGTTCGGTCCCAGGGCTGGCACTCTG
TCGATACCCCACCGAGACCCCATTGGGGCCAATACGCCCGCGTTTCTTCCTTTTCCCCACCCCACCCCCC
AAGTTCGGGTGAAGGCCCAGGGCTCGCAGCCAACGTCGGGGCGGCAGGCCCTGCCATAGCAGATCTGCGC
AGCTGGGGCTCTAGGGGGTATCCCC
[124 nt withheld, positions 3106-3229]
C
[32 nt withheld, positions 3231-3262]
CA
[57 nt withheld, positions 3265-3321]
A
[49 nt withheld, positions 3323-3371]
CCTTTGACGTTGGAGTCCACGTTCTTT
[37 nt withheld, positions 3399-3435]
ACCCTATCTCGGTCTATTCTTTTGATTTATAAGGGATTTTGGGGATTTCGGCCTATTGGTTAAAAAATGA
GCTGATTTAACAAAAATTTAACGCGAATTAATTCTGTGGAATGTGTGTCAGTTAGGGTGTGGAAAGTCCC
CAGGCTCCCCAGCAGGCAGAAGTATGCAAAGCATGCATCTCAATTAGTCAGCAACCAGGTGTGGAAAGTC
CCCAGGCTCCCCAGCAGGCAGAAGTATGCAAAGCATGCATCTCAATTAGTCAGCAACCATAGTCCCGCCC
CTAACTCCGCCCATCCCGCCCCTAACTCCGCCCAGTTCCGCCCATTCTCCGCCCCATGGCTGACTAATTT
TTTTTATTTATGCAGAGGCCGAGGCCGCCTCTGCCTCTGAGCTATTCCAGAAGTAGTGAGGAGGCTTTTT
TGGAGGCCTAGGCTTTTGCAAAAAGCTCCCGGGAGCTTGTATATCCATTTTCGGATCTGATCAAGAGACA
GGATGAGGATCGTTTCGCATGATTGAACAAGATGGATTGCACGCAGGTTCTCCGGCCGCTTGGGTGGAGA
GGCTATTCGGCTATGACTGGGCACAACAGACAATCGGCTGCTCTGATGCCGCCGTGTTCCGGCTGTCAGC
GCAGGGGCGCCCGGTTCTTTTTGTCAAGACCGACCTGTCCGGTGCCCTGAATGAACTGCAGGACGAGGCA
GCGCGGCTATCGTGGCTGGCCACGACGGGCGTTCCTTGCGCAGCTGTGCTCGACGTTGTCACTGAAGCGG
GAAGGGACTGGCTGCTATTGGGCGAAGTGCCGGGGCAGGATCTCCTGTCATCTCACCTTGCTCCTGCCGA
GAAAGTATCCATCATGGCTGATGCAATGCGGCGGCTGCATACGCTTGATCCGGCTACCTGCCCATTCGAC
CACCAAGCGAAACATCGCATCGAGCGAGCACGTACTCGGATGGAAGCCGGTCTTGTCGATCAGGATGATC
TGGACGAAGAGCATCAGGGGCTCGCGCCAGCCGAACTGTTCGCCAGGCTCAAGGCGCGCATGCCCGACGG
CGAGGATCTCGTCGTGACCCATGGCGATGCCTGCTTGCCGAATATCATGGTGGAAAATGGCCGCTTTTCT
GGATTCATCGACTGTGGCCGGCTGGGTGTGGCGGACCGCTATCAGGACATAGCGTTGGCTACCCGTGATA
TTGCTGAAGAGCTTGGCGGCGAATGGGCTGACCGCTTCCTCGTGCTTTACGGTATCGCCGCTCCCGATTC
GCAGCGCATCGCCTTCTATCGCCTTCTTGACGAGTTCTTCTGAGCGGGACTCTGGGGTTCGCGAAATGAC
CGACCAAGCGACGCCCAACCTGCCATCACGAGATTTCGATTCCACCGCCGCCTTCTATGAAAGGTTGGGC
TTCGGAATCGTTTTCCGGGACGCCGGCTGGATGATCCTCCAGCGCGGGGATCTCATGCTGGAGTTCTTCG
CCCACCCCAACTTGTTTATTGCAGCTTATAATGGTTACAAATAAAGCAATAGCATCACAAATTTCACAAA
TAAAGCATTTTTTTCACTGCATTCTAGTTGTGGTTTGTCCAAACTCATCAATGTATCTTATCATGTCTGT
ATACCGTCGACCTCTAGCTAGAGCTTGGCGTAATCATGGTCATAGCTGTTTCCTGTGTGAAATTGTTATC
CGCTCACAATTCCACACAACATACGAGCCGGAAGCATAAAGTGTAAAGCCTGGGGTGCCTAATGAGTGAG
CTAACTCACATTAATTGCGTTGCGCTCACTGCCCGCTTTCCAGTCGGGAAACCTGTCGTGCCAGCTGCAT
TAATGAATCGGCCAACGCGCGGGGAGAGGCGGTTTGCGTATTGGGCGCTCTTCCGCTTCCTCGCTCACTG
ACTCGCTGCGCTCGGTCGTTCGGCTGCGGCGAGCGGTATCAGCTCACTCAAAGGCGGTAATACGGTTATC
CACAGAATCAGGGGATAACGCAGGAAAGAACATGTGAGCAAAAGGCCAGCAAAAGGCCAGGAACCGTAAA
AAGGCCGCGTTGCTGGCGTTTTTCCATAGGCTCCGCCCCCCTGACGAGCATCACAAAAATCGACGCTCAA
GTCAGAGGTGGCGAAACCCGACAGGACTATAAAGATACCAGGCGTTTCCCCCTGGAAGCTCCCTCGTGCG
CTCTCCTGTTCCGACCCTGCCGCTTACCGGATACCTGTCCGCCTTTCTCCCTTCGGGAAGCGTGGCGCTT
TCTCATAGCTCACGCTGTAGGTATCTCAGTTCGGTGTAGGTCGTTCGCTCCAAGCTGGGCTGTGTGCACG
AACCCCCCGTTCAGCCCGACCGCTGCGCCTTATCCGGTAACTATCGTCTTGAGTCCAACCCGGTAAGACA
CGACTTATCGCCACTGGCAGCAGCCACTGGTAACAGGATTAGCAGAGCGAGGTATGTAGGCGGTGCTACA
GAGTTCTTGAAGTGGTGGCCTAACTACGGCTACACTAGAAGGACAGTATTTGGTATCTGCGCTCTGCTGA
AGCCAGTTACCTTCGGAAAAAGAGTTGGTAGCTCTTGATCCGGCAAACAAACCACCGCTGGTAGCGGTGG
TTTTTTTGTTTGCAAGCAGCAGATTACGCGCAGAAAAAAAGGATCTCAAGAAGATCCTTTGATCTTTTCT
ACGGGGTCTGACGCTCAGTGGAACGAAAACTCACGTTAAGGGATTTTGGTCATGAGATTATCAAAAAGGA
TCTTCACCTAGATCCTTTTAAATTAAAAATGAAGTTTTAAATCAATCTAAAGTATATATGAGTAAACTTG
GTCTGACAGTTACCAATGCTTAATCAGTGAGGCACCTATCTCAGCGATCTGTCTATTTCGTTCATCCATA
GTTGCCTGACTCCCCGTCGTGTAGATAACTACGATACGGGAGGGCTTACCATCTGGCCCCAGTGCTGCAA
TGATACCGCGAGACCCACGCTCACCGGCTCCAGATTTATCAGCAATAAACCAGCCAGCCGGAAGGGCCGA
GCGCAGAAGTGGTCCTGCAACTTTATCCGCCTCCATCCAGTCTATTAATTGTTGCCGGGAAGCTAGAGTA
AGTAGTTCGCCAGTTAATAGTTTGCGCAACGTTGTTGCCATTGCTACAGGCATCGTGGTGTCACGCTCGT
CGTTTGGTATGGCTTCATTCAGCTCCGGTTCCCAACGATCAAGGCGAGTTACATGATCCCCCATGTTGTG
CAAAAAAGCGGTTAGCTCCTTCGGTCCTCCGATCGTTGTCAGAAGTAAGTTGGCCGCAGTGTTATCACTC
ATGGTTATGGCAGCACTGCATAATTCTCTTACTGTCATGCCATCCGTAAGATGCTTTTCTGTGACTGGTG
AGTACTCAACCAAGTCATTCTGAGAATAGTGTATGCGGCGACCGAGTTGCTCTTGCCCGGCGTCAATACG
GGATAATACCGCGCCACATAGCAGAACTTTAAAAGTGCTCATCATTGGAAAACGTTCTTCGGGGCGAAAA
CTCTCAAGGATCTTACCGCTGTTGAGATCCAGTTCGATGTAACCCACTCGTGCACCCAACTGATCTTCAG
CATCTTTTACTTTCACCAGCGTTTCTGGGTGAGCAAAAACAGGAAGGCAAAATGCCGCAAAAAAGGGAAT
AAGGGCGACACGGAAATGTTGAATACTCATACTCTTCCTTTTTCAATATTATTGAAGCATTTATCAGGGT
TATTGTCTCATGAGCGGATACATATTTGAATGTATTTAGAAAAATAAACAAATAGGGGTTCCGCGCACAT
TTCCCCGAAAAGTGCCACCTGACGTCGACGGATCGGGAGATCTCCCGATCCCCTATGGTCGACTCTCAGT
ACAATCTGCTCTGATGCCGCATAGTTAAGCCAGTATCTGCTCCCTGCTTGTGTGTTGGAGGTCGCTGAGT
AGTGCGCGAGCAAAATT
Features (pLannotate 1.2.2; 20 found; start..end, strand, type, name):
    104..483     +  enhancer       CMV enhancer: human cytomegalovirus immediate early enhancer
    484..687     +  promoter       CMV promoter: human cytomegalovirus (CMV) immediate early promoter
    810..1142    +  CDS            Ighv1-61 (fragment): HVM05_MOUSE - Also known as Igh-VJ558. Experimental evidence at protein level: Swiss-Prot protein existence level 1. From Mus musculus (Mouse).
   1197..2162    +  CDS            Igg-2a: IGG2A_RAT - Experimental evidence at protein level: Swiss-Prot protein existence level 1. From Rattus norvegicus (Rat).
   2202..2790    +  misc_feature   WPRE: woodchuck hepatitis virus posttranscriptional regulatory element
   2856..2904    +  polyA_signal   HSV TK poly(A) signal: herpes simplex virus thymidine kinase polyadenylation signal (Cole and Stacy, 1985)
   2995..3011    -  polyA_signal   bGH poly(A) signal (fragment): bovine growth hormone polyadenylation signal
   3106..3534    +  rep_origin     f1 ori (sequence partly withheld): f1 bacteriophage origin of replication; arrow indicates direction of (+) strand synthesis
   3548..3877    +  promoter       SV40 promoter: SV40 enhancer and early promoter
   3944..4735    +  CDS            neo: KKA2_KLEPN - Also known as kan, nptII. Experimental evidence at protein level: Swiss-Prot protein existence level 1. Resistance to kanamycin, neomycin, paromomycin, ribostamycin, butirosin and gentamicin B. From Klebsiella pneumoniae.
   4761..4919    +  CDS            ble (fragment): BLE_KLEPN - Experimental evidence at protein level: Swiss-Prot protein existence level 1. Binding protein with a strong affinity to the bleomycin family of antibiotics. Binds to CL990; an antimitotic-antibiotic compound. From Klebsiella pneumoniae.
   4914..5035    +  polyA_signal   SV40 poly(A) signal: SV40 polyadenylation signal
   5108..5124    -  protein_bind   lac operator: The lac repressor binds to the lac operator to inhibit transcription in E. coli. This inhibition can be relieved by adding lactose or isopropyl-β-D-thiogalactopyranoside (IPTG). lac repressor encoded by lacI
   5132..5162    -  promoter       lac promoter: promoter for the E. coli lac operon
   5177..5198    -  protein_bind   CAP binding site: CAP binding activates transcription in the presence of cAMP. E. coli catabolite activator protein
   5211..5303    -  CDS            lacI (fragment): lac repressor; lacI; The lac repressor binds to the lac operator to inhibit transcription in E. coli. This inhibition can be relieved by adding lactose or isopropyl-β-D-thiogalactopyranoside (IPTG).
   5486..6074    -  rep_origin     ori: high-copy-number ColE1/pMB1/pBR322/pUC origin of replication
   6245..7105    -  CDS            AmpR: β-lactamase; bla; confers resistance to ampicillin, carbenicillin, and related antibiotics
   7106..7210    -  promoter       AmpR promoter: bla
   7277..7321    -  misc_feature   bom (fragment): basis of mobility region from pBR322
