[The description below was written by a language model from this plasmid's Addgene catalogue record and pLannotate feature annotations shown in this document.]
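Description:
TH mAb_BCN53.1.1D10_HC_Rat IgG2a is a mammalian expression plasmid built on the pcDNA3.4 backbone that encodes the heavy chain of a rat monoclonal antibody (clone BCN53.1.1D10) raised against human tyrosine hydroxylase (TH). The sequenced record is 7,372 nt. It is maintained in E. coli through a high-copy ColE1/pUC-type origin with ampicillin selection from the β-lactamase gene. It also carries an f1 origin and remnants of the lac promoter/operator region. For mammalian cells, an SV40 early promoter drives a neomycin phosphotransferase gene terminated by an SV40 poly(A) signal, which could allow G418 selection of stable transfectants.

The antibody cassette is driven by the human CMV immediate-early enhancer and promoter. Downstream, the annotation finds a variable-region segment matched by homology to a mouse VH (J558-family) entry, followed by the rat IgG2a constant region; together these form a single heavy-chain reading frame. A WPRE follows the coding sequence to enhance transcript stability and expression, and an HSV TK polyadenylation signal terminates the transcript.

The catalogue's insert field names the insert as an anti-TH "light chain" of 402 bp. However, the plasmid name, stated purpose and feature table all indicate a heavy chain, so that label appears to be an entry error. The 402 bp figure is closer to the length of a variable-region portion than to the full chain. The cloning sites are not recorded. Producing intact recombinant antibody would require co-expression of the matching light chain, which this plasmid does not appear to encode, typically by co-transfection of a companion construct into mammalian cells.
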