Addgene plasmid #182898: TH mAb_BCN53.1.1D10_HC_Rat IgG2a
Purpose: Mammalian expression of TH rat mAb HC gene
Depositing lab: Heng Zhu. Depositing organization: Johns Hopkins University and School of Medicine.
Backbone
  Vector backbone: pcDNA3.4
  Vector type: Mammalian Expression, Affinity Reagent/ Antibody
Growth in bacteria
  Bacterial resistance: Ampicillin, 100 μg/mL
  Growth temperature: 37°C
  Growth strain: DH5alpha
  Copy number: High Copy
Gene/Insert
  Gene/Insert name: anti-TH (human) light chain
  Species: R. norvegicus (rat)
  Insert size (bp): 402
  Mutation: No
  Entrez Gene: TH (a.k.a. DYT14, DYT5b, TYH)
  Promoter: CMV
  Cloning method: Restriction Enzyme; 5′ cloning site Unknown (unknown if destroyed); 3′ cloning site Unknown (unknown if destroyed)
Terms and licenses: Academic/Nonprofit Terms; Industry Terms: Not Available to Industry
How to cite: TH mAb_BCN53.1.1D10_HC_Rat IgG2a was a gift from Heng Zhu (Addgene plasmid # 182898 ; http://n2t.net/addgene:182898 ; RRID:Addgene_182898)
